Addgene plasmid #14576: EGFR pLPCX
Depositing lab: Joan Brugge. Depositing organization: Harvard Medical School. Publication: p63 regulates an adhesion programme and cell survival in epithelial cells. Carroll DK, Carroll JS, Leong CO, Cheng F, Brown M, Mills AA, Brugge JS, Ellisen LW. Nat Cell Biol. 2006 Jun . 8(6):551-61. 10.1038/ncb1420 PubMed 16715076.
Backbone
  Vector backbone: pLPCX
  Backbone manufacturer: BD Biosciences / Clontech
  Backbone size w/o insert (bp): 6300
  Vector type: Mammalian Expression, Retroviral
  Selectable markers: Puromycin
Growth in bacteria
  Bacterial resistance: Ampicillin, 100 μg/mL
  Growth temperature: 37°C
  Growth strain: DH5alpha
  Copy number: High Copy
Gene/Insert
  Gene/Insert name: EGFR (alt names: EGF receptor; epidermal growth factor receptor)
  Species: H. sapiens (human)
  Entrez Gene: EGFR (a.k.a. ERBB, ERBB1, ERRP, HER1, NISBD2, NNCIS, PIG61, mENA)
  Cloning method: Restriction Enzyme
  Sequencing primers: 5′ LNCX
Terms and licenses: Academic/Nonprofit Terms; Industry Terms: Not Available to Industry
How to cite: EGFR pLPCX was a gift from Joan Brugge (Addgene plasmid # 14576)
