[The description below was written by a language model from this plasmid's Addgene catalogue record.]
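Description:
EGFR pLPCX is a retroviral mammalian expression plasmid carrying the human epidermal growth factor receptor (EGFR, also known as ERBB1 or HER1) in the commercial pLPCX backbone, which is about 6.3 kb without the insert. It is propagated in E. coli as a high-copy plasmid under ampicillin selection, and transduced or transfected mammalian cells can be selected with puromycin. The insert was introduced by restriction enzyme cloning. The record does not give the insert size or the cloning sites used, and it does not mention any epitope tags, fusions or mutations.

No feature table is provided, so the regulatory architecture is not itemised in the record. From general knowledge of the pLPCX design, it is a Moloney murine leukaemia virus-derived vector. Its long terminal repeats and packaging signal allow the transcript to be encapsidated when the plasmid is introduced into a packaging cell line that supplies gag, pol and env in trans. In this design the 5′ LTR drives the puromycin resistance gene, and an internal CMV immediate-early promoter drives the gene placed in the multiple cloning site, here EGFR. The resulting replication-incompetent virus integrates the cassette into dividing target cells, giving stable expression.

The construct is suited to generating puromycin-selected cell populations that stably overexpress human EGFR, for example to study receptor tyrosine kinase signalling, proliferation or survival. It was deposited in connection with work on adhesion programmes and cell survival in epithelial cells, although the record does not describe the specific experiment it was used for.
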