>Addgene plasmid #14576 | EGFR pLPCX | addgene partial sequence | sequence record 21380 | LNCX 5'-AGCTCGTTTAGTGAACCGTCAGATC-3'
CTCGAGGATTCGAGCTCGGTACCCGGGGATCCTCTAGAGCGCACGGCCCCCTGACTCCGTCCAGTATTGA
TCGGGAGAGCCGGAGCGAGCTCTTCGGGGAGCAGCGATGCGACCCTCCGGGACGGCCGGGGCAGCGCTCC
TGGCGCTACTGGCTGCGCTCTGCCCGGCGAGTCGGGCTCTGGAGGAAAAGAAAGTTTGCCAAGGCACGAG
TAACAAGCTCACGCAGTTGGGCACTTTTGAAGATCATTTTCTCAGCCTCCAGAGGATGTTCAATAACTGT
GAGGTGGTCCTTGGGAATTTGGAAATTACCTATGTGCAGAGGAATTATGATCTTTCCTTCTTAAAGACCA
TCCAGGAGGTGGCTGGTTATGTCCTCATTGCCCTCAACACAGTGGAGCGAATTCCTTTGGAAAACCTGCA
GGTCATCAGAGGAAATATGTACTACGAAAATTCCTATGCCTTAGCAGTCTTATCTAACTATGATGCAAAT
AAAACCGGACTGAAGGAGCTGCCCATGAGAAATTTACAGGAAATCCTGCATGGCGCCGTGCGGTTCAGCA
ACAACCCTGCCCTGTGCAACGTGGAGAGCATCCAGTGGCGGGACATAGTCAGCAGTGACTTTCTCAGCAA
CATGTCGATGGACTTCCAGAACCACCTAGGCAGCTGCCAAAAGTGTGATCCAAGCTGTCCCAATGGGAGC
TGCTGGGGTGCAGG
